Addgene plasmid #135244: p667-UBC-CDK12-V5-TurboID_IDG-K
Purpose: Gateway destination clone of CDK12 (human) tagged with C-terminal V5-TurboID for generating protein-proximity networks using proximity-dependent biotinylation proteomics
Depositing lab: Ben Major. Depositing organization: University of North Carolina at Chapel Hill.
Backbone
  Vector backbone: pDest667
  Backbone manufacturer: PEL
  Backbone size w/o insert (bp): 9014
  Vector type: Mammalian Expression, Lentiviral ; Gateway Destination
  Selectable markers: Puromycin
Growth in bacteria
  Bacterial resistance: Ampicillin, 100 μg/mL
  Growth temperature: 30°C
  Growth strain: NEB Stable
  Copy number: Low Copy
Gene/Insert
  Gene/Insert name: CDK12-V5-TurboID (alt name: CDK12)
  Species: H. sapiens (human)
  Entrez Gene: CDK12 (a.k.a. CRK7, CRKR, CRKRS)
  Promoter: Ubiquitin
  Tag / fusion protein: V5-TurboID (C terminal on insert)
  Cloning method: Gateway Cloning
  Sequencing primers: 5′ GCCCGAAGGAATAGAAGAAGAA; 3′ CATAGCGTAAAAGGAGCAACA
Terms and licenses: Academic/Nonprofit Terms; Industry Terms: Not Available to Industry
Depositor comments: These plasmids were generated as part of the Illuminating the Druggable Genome (IDG) program sponsored by the NIH Common Fund. The goal of this program is to identify, gather, and distribute information and resources for proteins that currently are not well-studied yet belong to commonly drug-targeted protein families: protein kinases, non-olfactory G-protein coupled receptors (GPCRs), and ion channels. The IDG program is designed to develop fundamental research tools for understudied proteins, elucidate their function, and disseminate the IDG-related resources and data to the greater scientific community. These lentiviral gateway destination plasmids were generated, as part of the Kinase-Data and Resource Generating Center (DRGC), using the single fragment or multisite gateway cloning technology. They were used for generating proteomics-based protein-interaction and protein-proximity networks that can be accessed through the kinase-DRGC website https://darkkinome.org/. Each plasmid has either an N- or C-terminal fusion protein (Flag/ V5/V5-miniTurbo/V5-TurboID/miniTurbo-V5/TurboID-V5) tagged understudied kinase driven under either a CMV or Ubiquitin (UBC) promoter. All inserts in the pENTR plasmids used to generate the deposited destination plasmids were end-sequenced and insert size validated prior to multi-site gateway cloning. The combined insert size of the single fragment or three fragment destination plasmids were confirmed by restriction digestion (BsrGI, and EcoRV for pDest667; BsrGI, EcoRV, and BstZ17I for pDest663; and BsrGI for pHAGE) and all plasmids were partially sequenced to ensure in-frame ORFs and fusion tags.
How to cite: p667-UBC-CDK12-V5-TurboID_IDG-K was a gift from Ben Major (Addgene plasmid # 135244 ; http://n2t.net/addgene:135244 ; RRID:Addgene_135244)
