[The description below was written by a language model from this plasmid's Addgene catalogue record, the feature table of its GenBank file and pLannotate feature annotations shown in this document.]
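Description:
p667-UBC-CDK12-V5-TurboID_IDG-K is a lentiviral mammalian expression plasmid built on the pDest667 Gateway destination backbone; the full sequence record is about 14.1 kb. It is a third-generation-style transfer vector. An RSV promoter fused to a truncated HIV-1 5' LTR drives the viral genomic RNA, followed by the Ψ packaging signal with a gag fragment, the Rev response element for Rev-dependent nuclear export, and the cPPT/CTS. A truncated 3' LTR followed by an SV40 poly(A) signal closes the proviral unit. In bacteria the plasmid is maintained through a ColE1/pUC-type origin and ampicillin resistance. The catalogue lists it as low copy, although the annotated origin is a high-copy type. f1 and SV40 origins are also present.

The payload was assembled by multisite Gateway recombination, as shown by the attB4, attB1 and attB2 scars flanking the modules. The human ubiquitin C promoter drives the human CDK12 open reading frame, a cyclin-dependent kinase that phosphorylates the RNA polymerase II C-terminal domain. CDK12 is fused at its C terminus to V5-TurboID. The V5 epitope is stated in the catalogue but not annotated separately in the feature table; it presumably lies in the short interval between attB2 and TurboID. TurboID is an engineered E. coli biotin ligase that biotinylates nearby proteins. A WPRE follows the fusion to enhance expression, and a downstream PGK promoter–puromycin N-acetyltransferase cassette allows selection of transduced cells.

The construct was made within the Illuminating the Druggable Genome program's kinase resource to generate protein-proximity networks for understudied kinases by proximity-dependent biotinylation proteomics. The accompanying GenBank record covers only a 1.2 kb partial read annotating an attB1 site.
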