Features (pLannotate 1.2.2; 31 found; start..end, strand, type, name):
      1..227     +  promoter       RSV promoter: Rous sarcoma virus enhancer/promoter
    228..408     +  LTR            5' LTR (truncated): truncated 5' long terminal repeat (LTR) from HIV-1
    455..580     +  misc_feature   HIV-1 Ψ: packaging signal of human immunodeficiency virus type 1
    564..927     +  CDS            HIV-1 gag (fragment): gag protein from human immunodeficiency virus 1; gag
   1073..1306    +  misc_feature   RRE: The Rev response element (RRE) of HIV-1 allows for Rev-dependent mRNA export from the nucleus to the cytoplasm.
   1683..1783    +  CDS            Rev (fragment): human immunodeficiency virus 1 (HIV-1) Rev protein; rev; enhances nuclear export of unspliced and incompletely spliced viral mRNAs
   1802..1918    +  misc_feature   cPPT/CTS: central polypurine tract and central termination sequence of HIV-1
   1950..1970    +  protein_bind   attB4: mutant version of attB; core recombination site for the Gateway® BP reaction BP Clonase™
   1970..3181    +  promoter       UbC promoter: human ubiquitin C promoter
   3187..3206    +  protein_bind   attB1 (fragment): mutant version of attB; recombination site for the Gateway® BP reaction BP Clonase™
   3215..7657    +  CDS            CDK12: CDK12_HUMAN - Also known as CRK7, CRKRS, KIAA0904. Experimental evidence at protein level: Swiss-Prot protein existence level 1. Cyclin-dependent kinase that phosphorylates the C-terminal domain (CTD) of the large subunit of RNA polymerase II (POLR2A), thereby acting as a key regulator of transcription elongation. Regulates the expression of genes involved in DNA repair and is required for the maintenance of genomic stability. Preferentially phosphorylates 'Ser-5' in CTD repeats that are already phosphorylated at 'Ser-7', but can also phosphorylate 'Ser-2'. Required for RNA splicing, possibly
   7677..7697    -  protein_bind   attB2: mutant version of attB; core recombination site for the Gateway® BP reaction BP Clonase™
   7748..8704    +  CDS            TurboID: mutant of the E. coli biotin ligase BioID engineered for improved catalytic efficiency (Branon et al., 2018)
   8759..9347    +  misc_feature   WPRE: woodchuck hepatitis virus posttranscriptional regulatory element
   9361..9860    +  promoter       PGK promoter: mouse phosphoglycerate kinase 1 promoter
   9881..10480   +  CDS            PuroR: puromycin N-acetyltransferase; pac from Streptomyces alboniger; confers resistance to puromycin
  10548..10685   +  CDS            nef (fragment): NEF_HV1LA - Experimental evidence at protein level: Swiss-Prot protein existence level 1. Extracellular Nef protein targets CD4(+) T-lymphocytes for apoptosis by interacting with CXCR4 surface receptors. From Human immunodeficiency virus type 1 group M subtype B (isolate Lai) (HIV-1).
  10671..10851   +  LTR            5' LTR (truncated): truncated 5' long terminal repeat (LTR) from HIV-1
  10923..11044   +  polyA_signal   SV40 poly(A) signal: SV40 polyadenylation signal
  11084..11219   +  rep_origin     SV40 ori: SV40 origin of replication
  11240..11258   -  promoter       T7 promoter: promoter for bacteriophage T7 RNA polymerase
  11266..11421   +  CDS            lacZα (fragment): LacZα fragment of β-galactosidase; lacZ fragment
  11426..11854   +  rep_origin     f1 ori (sequence partly withheld): f1 bacteriophage origin of replication; arrow indicates direction of (+) strand synthesis
  11907..12011   +  promoter       AmpR promoter: bla
  12012..12872   +  CDS            AmpR: β-lactamase; bla; confers resistance to ampicillin, carbenicillin, and related antibiotics
  13043..13631   +  rep_origin     ori: high-copy-number ColE1/pMB1/pBR322/pUC origin of replication
  13814..13906   +  CDS            lacI (fragment): lac repressor; lacI; The lac repressor binds to the lac operator to inhibit transcription in E. coli. This inhibition can be relieved by adding lactose or isopropyl-β-D-thiogalactopyranoside (IPTG).
  13919..13940   +  protein_bind   CAP binding site: CAP binding activates transcription in the presence of cAMP. E. coli catabolite activator protein
  13955..13985   +  promoter       lac promoter: promoter for the E. coli lac operon
  13989..14011   +  protein_bind   lac operator (fragment): The lac repressor binds to the lac operator to inhibit transcription in E. coli. This inhibition can be relieved by adding lactose or isopropyl-β-D-thiogalactopyranoside (IPTG). lac repressor encoded by lacI
  14054..14072   +  promoter       T3 promoter: promoter for bacteriophage T3 RNA polymerase
>Addgene plasmid #135244 | p667-UBC-CDK12-V5-TurboID_IDG-K | addgene full sequence | sequence record 311575 | Addgene NGS Result
TGTAGTCTTATGCAATACTCTTGTAGTCTTGCAACATGGTAACGATGAGTTAGCAACATGCCTTACAAGG
AGAGAAAAAGCACCGTGCATGCCGATTGGTGGAAGTAAGGTGGTACGATCGTGCCTTATTAGGAAGGCAA
CAGACGGGTCTGACATGGATTGGACGAACCACTGAATTGCCGCATTGCAGAGATATTGTATTTAAGTGCC
TAGCTCGATACATAAACGGGTCTCTCTGGTTAGACCAGATCTGAGCCTGGGAGCTCTCTGGCTAACTAGG
GAACCCACTGCTTAAGCCTCAATAAAGCTTGCCTTGAGTGCTTCAAGTAGTGTGTGCCCGTCTGTTGTGT
GACTCTGGTAACTAGAGATCCCTCAGACCCTTTTAGTCAGTGTGGAAAATCTCTAGCAGTGGCGCCCGAA
CAGGGACTTGAAAGCGAAAGGGAAACCAGAGGAGCTCTCTCGACGCAGGACTCGGCTTGCTGAAGCGCGC
ACGGCAAGAGGCGAGGGGCGGCGACTGGTGAGTACGCCAAAAATTTTGACTAGCGGAGGCTAGAAGGAGA
GAGATGGGTGCGAGAGCGTCAGTATTAAGCGGGGGAGAATTAGATCGCGATGGGAAAAAATTCGGTTAAG
GCCAGGGGGAAAGAAAAAATATAAATTAAAACATATAGTATGGGCAAGCAGGGAGCTAGAACGATTCGCA
GTTAATCCTGGCCTGTTAGAAACATCAGAAGGCTGTAGACAAATACTGGGACAGCTACAACCATCCCTTC
AGACAGGATCAGAAGAACTTAGATCATTATATAATACAGTAGCAACCCTCTATTGTGTGCATCAAAGGAT
AGAGATAAAAGACACCAAGGAAGCTTTAGACAAGATAGAGGAAGAGCAAAACAAAAGTAAGACCACCGCA
CAGCAAGCGGCCGCTGATCTTCAGACCTGGAGGAGGAGATATGAGGGACAATTGGAGAAGTGAATTATAT
AAATATAAAGTAGTAAAAATTGAACCATTAGGAGTAGCACCCACCAAGGCAAAGAGAAGAGTGGTGCAGA
GAGAAAAAAGAGCAGTGGGAATAGGAGCTTTGTTCCTTGGGTTCTTGGGAGCAGCAGGAAGCACTATGGG
CGCAGCGTCAATGACGCTGACGGTACAGGCCAGACAATTATTGTCTGGTATAGTGCAGCAGCAGAACAAT
TTGCTGAGGGCTATTGAGGCGCAACAGCATCTGTTGCAACTCACAGTCTGGGGCATCAAGCAGCTCCAGG
CAAGAATCCTGGCTGTGGAAAGATACCTAAAGGATCAACAGCTCCTGGGGATTTGGGGTTGCTCTGGAAA
ACTCATTTGCACCACTGCTGTGCCTTGGAATGCTAGTTGGAGTAATAAATCTCTGGAACAGATTTGGAAT
CACACGACCTGGATGGAGTGGGACAGAGAAATTAACAATTACACAAGCTTAATACACTCCTTAATTGAAG
AATCGCAAAACCAGCAAGAAAAGAATGAACAAGAATTATTGGAATTAGATAAATGGGCAAGTTTGTGGAA
TTGGTTTAACATAACAAATTGGCTGTGGTATATAAAATTATTCATAATGATAGTAGGAGGCTTGGTAGGT
TTAAGAATAGTTTTTGCTGTACTTTCTATAGTGAATAGAGTTAGGCAGGGATATTCACCATTATCGTTTC
AGACCCACCTCCCAACCCCGAGGGGACCCGACAGGCCCGAAGGAATAGAAGAAGAAGGTGGAGAGAGAGA
CAGAGACAGATCCATTCGATTAGTGAACGGATCTCGACGGTATCGGTTAACTTTTAAAAGAAAAGGGGGG
ATTGGGGGGTACAGTGCAGGGGAAAGAATAGTAGACATAATAGCAACAGACATACAAACTAAAGAATTAC
AAAAACAAATTACAAAATTCAAAATTTTATCGTCCAGTGTGGTGGAATTCTGCAGATATCAACTTTGTAT
AGAAAAGTTGGCCTCCGCGCCGGGTTTTGGCGCCTCCCGCGGGCGCCCCCCTCCTCACGGCGAGCGCTGC
CACGTCAGACGAAGGGCGCAGCGAGCGTCCTGATCCTTCCGCCCGGACGCTCAGGACAGCGGCCCGCTGC
TCATAAGACTCGGCCTTAGAACCCCAGTATCAGCAGAAGGACATTTTAGGACGGGACTTGGGTGACTCTA
GGGCACTGGTTTTCTTTCCAGAGAGCGGAACAGGCGAGGAAAAGTAGTCCCTTCTCGGCGATTCTGCGGA
GGGATCTCCGTGGGGCGGTGAACGCCGATGATTATATAAGGACGCGCCGGGTGTGGCACAGCTAGTTCCG
TCGCAGCCGGGATTTGGGTCGCGGTTCTTGTTTGTGGATCGCTGTGATCGTCACTTGGTGAGTAGCGGGC
TGCTGGGCTGGCCGGGGCTTTCGTGGCCGCCGGGCCGCTCGGTGGGACGGAAGCGTGTGGAGAGACCGCC
AAGGGCTGTAGTCTGGGTCCGCGAGCAAGGTTGCCCTGAACTGGGGGTTGGGGGGAGCGCAGCAAAATGG
CGGCTGTTCCCGAGTCTTGAATGGAAGACGCTTGTGAGGCGGGCTGTGAGGTCGTTGAAACAAGGTGGGG
GGCATGGTGGGCGGCAAGAACCCAAGGTCTTGAGGCCTTCGCTAATGCGGGAAAGCTCTTATTCGGGTGA
GATGGGCTGGGGCACCATCTGGGGACCCTGACGTGAAGTTTGTCACTGACTGGAGAACTCGGTTTGTCGT
CTGTTGCGGGGGCGGCAGTTATGGCGGTGCCGTTGGGCAGTGCACCCGTACCTTTGGGAGCGCGCGCCCT
CGTCGTGTCGTGACGTCACCCGTTCTGTTGGCTTATAATGCAGGGTGGGGCCACCTGCCGGTAGGTGTGC
GGTAGGCTTTTCTCCGTCGCAGGACGCAGGGTTCGGGCCTAGGGTAGGCTCTCCTGAATCGACAGGCGCC
GGACCTCTGGTGAGGGGAGGGATAAGTGAGGCGTCAGTTTCTTTGGTCGGTTTTATGTACCTATCTTCTT
AAGTAGCTGAAGCTCCGGTTTTGAACTATGCGCTCGGGGTTGGCGAGTGTGTTTTGTGAAGTTTTTTAGG
CACCTTTTGAAATGTAATCATTTGGGTCAATATGTAATTTTCAGTGTTAGACTAGTAAATTGTCCGCTAA
ATTCTGGCCGTTTTTGGCTTTTTTGTTAGACGCAACTTTGTACAAAAAAGCAGGCTTAGCCACCATGCCC
AATTCAGAGAGACATGGGGGCAAGAAGGACGGGAGTGGAGGAGCTTCTGGAACTTTGCAGCCGTCATCGG
GAGGCGGCAGCTCTAACAGCAGAGAGCGTCACCGCTTGGTATCGAAGCACAAGCGGCATAAGTCCAAACA
CTCCAAAGACATGGGGTTGGTGACCCCCGAAGCAGCATCCCTGGGCACAGTTATCAAACCTTTGGTGGAG
TATGATGATATCAGCTCTGATTCCGACACCTTCTCCGATGACATGGCCTTCAAACTAGACCGAAGGGAGA
ACGACGAACGTCGTGGATCAGATCGGAGCGACCGCCTGCACAAACATCGTCACCACCAGCACAGGCGTTC
CCGGGACTTACTAAAAGCTAAACAGACCGAAAAAGAAAAAAGCCAAGAAGTCTCCAGCAAGTCGGGATCG
ATGAAGGACCGGATATCGGGAAGTTCAAAGCGTTCGAATGAGGAGACTGATGACTATGGGAAGGCGCAGG
TAGCCAAAAGCAGCAGCAAGGAATCCAGGTCATCCAAGCTCCACAAGGAGAAGACCAGGAAAGAACGGGA
GCTGAAGTCTGGGCACAAAGACCGGAGTAAAAGTCATCGAAAAAGGGAAACACCCAAAAGTTACAAAACA
GTGGACAGCCCAAAACGGAGATCCAGGAGCCCCCACAGGAAGTGGTCTGACAGCTCCAAACAAGATGATA
GCCCCTCGGGAGCTTCTTATGGCCAAGATTATGACCTTAGTCCCTCACGATCTCATACCTCGAGCAATTA
TGACTCCTACAAGAAAAGTCCTGGAAGTACCTCGAGAAGGCAGTCGGTCAGTCCCCCTTACAAGGAGCCT
TCGGCCTACCAGTCCAGCACCCGGTCACCGAGCCCCTACAGTAGGCGACAGAGATCTGTCAGTCCCTATA
GCAGGAGACGGTCGTCCAGCTACGAAAGAAGTGGCTCTTACAGCGGGCGATCACCCAGTCCCTATGGTCG
AAGGCGGTCCAGCAGCCCTTTCCTGAGCAAGCGGTCTCTGAGTCGGAGTCCACTCCCCAGTAGGAAATCC
ATGAAGTCCAGAAGTAGAAGTCCTGCATATTCAAGACATTCATCTTCTCATAGTAAAAAGAAGAGATCCA
GTTCACGCAGTCGTCATTCCAGTATCTCACCTGTCAGGCTTCCACTTAATTCCAGTCTGGGAGCTGAACT
CAGTAGGAAAAAGAAGGAAAGAGCAGCTGCTGCTGCTGCAGCAAAGATGGATGGAAAGGAGTCCAAGGGT
TCACCTGTATTTTTGCCTAGAAAAGAGAACAGTTCAGTAGAGGCTAAGGATTCAGGTTTGGAGTCTAAAA
AGTTACCCAGAAGTGTAAAATTGGAAAAATCTGCCCCAGATACTGAACTGGTGAATGTAACACATCTAAA
CACAGAGGTAAAAAATTCTTCAGATACAGGGAAAGTAAAGTTGGATGAGAACTCCGAGAAGCATCTTGTT
AAAGATTTGAAAGCACAGGGAACAAGAGACTCTAAACCCATAGCACTGAAAGAGGAGATTGTTACTCCAA
AGGAGACAGAAACATCAGAAAAGGAGACCCCTCCACCTCTTCCCACAATTGCTTCTCCCCCACCCCCTCT
ACCAACTACTACCCCTCCACCTCAGACACCCCCTTTGCCACCTTTGCCTCCAATACCAGCTCTTCCACAG
CAACCACCTCTGCCTCCTTCTCAGCCAGCATTTAGTCAGGTTCCTGCTTCCAGTACTTCAACTTTGCCCC
CTTCTACTCACTCAAAGACATCTGCTGTGTCCTCTCAGGCAAATTCTCAGCCCCCTGTACAGGTTTCTGT
GAAGACTCAAGTATCTGTAACAGCTGCTATTCCACACCTGAAAACTTCAACGTTGCCTCCTTTGCCCCTC
CCACCCTTATTACCTGGAGATGATGACATGGATAGTCCAAAAGAAACTCTTCCTTCAAAACCTGTGAAGA
AAGAGAAGGAACAGAGGACACGTCACTTACTCACAGACCTTCCTCTCCCTCCAGAGCTCCCTGGTGGAGA
TCTGTCTCCCCCAGACTCTCCAGAACCAAAGGCAATCACACCACCTCAGCAACCATATAAAAAGAGACCA
AAAATTTGTTGTCCTCGTTATGGAGAAAGAAGACAAACAGAAAGCGACTGGGGGAAACGCTGTGTGGACA
AGTTTGACATTATTGGGATTATTGGAGAAGGAACCTATGGCCAAGTATATAAAGCCAAGGACAAAGACAC
AGGAGAACTAGTGGCTCTGAAGAAGGTGAGACTAGACAATGAGAAAGAGGGCTTCCCAATCACAGCCATT
CGTGAAATCAAAATCCTTCGTCAGTTAATCCACCGAAGTGTTGTTAACATGAAGGAAATTGTCACAGATA
AACAAGATGCACTGGATTTCAAGAAGGACAAAGGTGCCTTTTACCTTGTATTTGAGTATATGGACCATGA
CTTAATGGGACTGCTAGAATCTGGTTTGGTGCACTTTTCTGAGGACCATATCAAGTCGTTCATGAAACAG
CTAATGGAAGGATTGGAATACTGTCACAAAAAGAATTTCCTGCATCGGGATATTAAGTGTTCTAACATTT
TGCTGAATAACAGTGGGCAAATCAAACTAGCAGATTTTGGACTTGCTCGGCTCTATAACTCTGAAGAGAG
TCGCCCTTACACAAACAAAGTCATTACTTTGTGGTACCGACCTCCAGAACTACTGCTAGGAGAGGAACGT
TACACACCAGCCATAGATGTTTGGAGCTGTGGATGTATTCTTGGGGAACTATTCACAAAGAAGCCTATTT
TTCAAGCCAATCTGGAACTGGCTCAGCTAGAACTGATCAGCCGACTTTGTGGTAGCCCTTGTCCAGCTGT
GTGGCCTGATGTTATCAAACTGCCCTACTTCAACACCATGAAACCGAAGAAGCAATATCGAAGGCGTCTA
CGAGAAGAATTCTCTTTCATTCCTTCTGCAGCACTTGATTTATTGGACCACATGCTGACACTAGATCCTA
GTAAGCGGTGCACAGCTGAACAGACCCTACAGAGCGACTTCCTTAAAGATGTCGAACTCAGCAAAATGGC
TCCTCCAGACCTCCCCCACTGGCAGGATTGCCATGAGTTGTGGAGTAAGAAACGGCGACGTCAGCGACAA
AGTGGTGTTGTAGTCGAAGAGCCACCTCCATCCAAAACTTCTCGAAAAGAAACTACCTCAGGGACAAGTA
CTGAGCCTGTGAAGAACAGCAGCCCAGCACCACCTCAGCCTGCTCCTGGCAAGGTGGAGTCTGGGGCTGG
GGATGCAATAGGCCTTGCTGACATCACACAACAGCTGAATCAAAGTGAATTGGCAGTGTTATTAAACCTG
CTGCAGAGCCAAACCGACCTGAGCATCCCTCAAATGGCACAGCTGCTTAACATCCACTCCAACCCAGAGA
TGCAGCAGCAGCTGGAAGCCCTGAACCAATCCATCAGTGCCCTGACGGAAGCTACTTCCCAGCAGCAGGA
CTCAGAGACCATGGCCCCAGAGGAGTCTTTGAAGGAAGCACCCTCTGCCCCAGTGATCCTGCCTTCAGCA
GAACAGATGACCCTTGAAGCTTCAAGCACACCAGCTGACATGCAGAATATATTGGCAGTTCTCTTGAGTC
AGCTGATGAAAACCCAAGAGCCAGCAGGCAGTCTGGAGGAAAACAACAGTGACAAGAACAGTGGGCCACA
GGGGCCCCGAAGAACTCCCACAATGCCACAGGAGGAGGCAGCAGAGAAGAGGCCCCCTGAGCCCCCCGGA
CCTCCACCGCCGCCACCTCCACCCCCTCTGGTTGAAGGCGATCTTTCCAGCGCCCCCCAGGAGTTGAACC
CAGCCGTGACAGCCGCCTTGCTGCAACTTTTATCCCAGCCTGAAGCAGAGCCTCCTGGCCACCTGCCACA
TGAGCACCAGGCCTTGAGACCAATGGAGTACTCCACCCGACCCCGTCCAAACAGGACTTATGGAAACACT
GATGGGCCTGAAACAGGGTTCAGTGCCATTGACACTGATGAACGAAACTCTGGTCCAGCCTTGACAGAAT
CCTTGGTCCAGACCCTGGTGAAGAACAGGACCTTCTCAGGCTCTCTGAGCCACCTTGGGGAGTCCAGCAG
TTACCAGGGCACAGGGTCAGTGCAGTTTCCAGGGGACCAGGACCTCCGTTTTGCCAGGGTCCCCTTAGCG
TTACACCCGGTGGTCGGGCAACCATTCCTGAAGGCTGAGGGAAGCAGCAATTCTGTGGTACATGCAGAGA
CCAAATTGCAAAACTATGGGGAGCTGGGGCCAGGAACCACTGGGGCCAGCAGCTCAGGAGCAGGCCTTCA
CTGGGGGGGCCCAACTCAGTCTTCTGCTTATGGAAAACTCTATCGGGGGCCTACAAGAGTCCCACCAAGA
GGGGGAAGAGGGAGAGGAGTTCCTTACTCAGGCTCGAGCGGCAACCCAGCTTTCTTGTACAAAGTGGGCG
GCAAGCCCATCCCCAACCCCCTGCTGGGCCTGGACAGCACCGCTAGCAAAGACAATACTGTGCCTCTGAA
GCTGATCGCTCTCCTGGCTAATGGCGAGTTCCATAGTGGCGAACAGCTGGGAGAAACCCTGGGCATGTCC
AGGGCCGCTATCAACAAGCACATTCAGACTCTGCGCGACTGGGGCGTGGACGTGTTCACCGTGCCCGGAA
AGGGCTACTCTCTGCCCGAGCCTATCCCGCTGCTGAACGCTAAACAGATTCTGGGACAGCTGGACGGCGG
GAGCGTGGCAGTCCTGCCTGTGGTCGACTCCACCAATCAGTACCTGCTGGATCGAATCGGCGAGCTGAAG
AGTGGGGATGCTTGCATTGCAGAATATCAGCAGGCAGGGAGAGGAAGCAGAGGGAGGAAATGGTTCTCTC
CTTTTGGAGCTAACCTGTACCTGAGTATGTTTTGGCGCCTGAAGCGGGGACCAGCAGCAATCGGCCTGGG
CCCGGTCATCGGAATTGTCATGGCAGAAGCGCTGCGAAAGCTGGGAGCAGACAAGGTGCGAGTCAAATGG
CCCAATGACCTGTATCTGCAGGATAGAAAGCTGGCAGGCATCCTGGTGGAGCTGGCCGGAATAACAGGCG
ATGCTGCACAGATCGTCATTGGCGCCGGGATTAACGTGGCTATGAGGCGCGTGGAGGAAAGCGTGGTCAA
TCAGGGCTGGATCACACTGCAGGAAGCAGGGATTAACCTGGACAGGAATACTCTGGCCGCTACGCTGATC
CGAGAGCTGCGGGCAGCCCTGGAACTGTTCGAGCAGGAAGGCCTGGCTCCATATCTGCCACGGTGGGAGA
AGCTGGATAACTTCATCAATAGACCCGTGAAGCTGATCATTGGGGACAAAGAGATTTTCGGGATTAGCCG
GGGGATTGATAAACAGGGAGCCCTGCTGCTGGAACAGGACGGAGTTATCAAACCCTGGATGGGCGGAGAA
ATCAGTCTGCGGTCTGCCGAAAAGTAAGCCAACTTTATTATACATAGTTGATATCCAGCACAGTGGCGGC
CGCTCGACAATCAACCTCTGGATTACAAAATTTGTGAAAGATTGACTGGTATTCTTAACTATGTTGCTCC
TTTTACGCTATGTGGATACGCTGCTTTAATGCCTTTGTATCATGCTATTGCTTCCCGTATGGCTTTCATT
TTCTCCTCCTTGTATAAATCCTGGTTGCTGTCTCTTTATGAGGAGTTGTGGCCCGTTGTCAGGCAACGTG
GCGTGGTGTGCACTGTGTTTGCTGACGCAACCCCCACTGGTTGGGGCATTGCCACCACCTGTCAGCTCCT
TTCCGGGACTTTCGCTTTCCCCCTCCCTATTGCCACGGCGGAACTCATCGCCGCCTGCCTTGCCCGCTGC
TGGACAGGGGCTCGGCTGTTGGGCACTGACAATTCCGTGGTGTTGTCGGGGAAGCTGACGTCCTTTCCAT
GGCTGCTCGCCTGTGTTGCCACCTGGATTCTGCGCGGGACGTCCTTCTGCTACGTCCCTTCGGCCCTCAA
TCCAGCGGACCTTCCTTCCCGCGGCCTGCTGCCGGCTCTGCGGCCTCTTCCGCGTCTTCGCCTTCGCCCT
CAGACGAGTCGGATCTCCCTTTGGGCCGCCTCCCCGCCTGGAATTCTACCGGGTAGGGGAGGCGCTTTTC
CCAAGGCAGTCTGGAGCATGCGCTTTAGCAGCCCCGCTGGGCACTTGGCGCTACACAAGTGGCCTCTGGC
CTCGCACACATTCCACATCCACCGGTAGGCGCCAACCGGCTCCGTTCTTTGGTGGCCCCTTCGCGCCACC
TTCTACTCCTCCCCTAGTCAGGAAGTTCCCCCCCGCCCCGCAGCTCGCGTCGTGCAGGACGTGACAAATG
GAAGTAGCACGTCTCACTAGTCTCGTGCAGATGGACAGCACCGCTGAGCAATGGAAGCGGGTAGGCCTTT
GGGGCAGCGGCCAATAGCAGCTTTGCTCCTTCGCTTTCTGGGCTCAGAGGCTGGGAAGGGGTGGGTCCGG
GGGCGGGCTCAGGGGCGGGCTCAGGGGCGGGGCGGGCGCCCGAAGGTCCTCCGGAGGCCCGGCATTCTGC
ACGCTTCAAAAGCGCACGTCTGCCGCGCTGTTCTCCTCTTCCTCATCTCCGGGCCTTTCGACCTGCAGCC
CAAGCTTACCATGACCGAGTACAAGCCCACGGTGCGCCTCGCCACCCGCGACGACGTCCCCAGGGCCGTA
CGCACCCTCGCCGCCGCGTTCGCCGACTACCCCGCCACGCGCCACACCGTCGATCCGGACCGCCACATCG
AGCGGGTCACCGAGCTGCAAGAACTCTTCCTCACGCGCGTCGGGCTCGACATCGGCAAGGTGTGGGTCGC
GGACGACGGCGCCGCGGTGGCGGTCTGGACCACGCCGGAGAGCGTCGAAGCGGGGGCGGTGTTCGCCGAG
ATCGGCCCGCGCATGGCCGAGTTGAGCGGTTCCCGGCTGGCCGCGCAGCAACAGATGGAAGGCCTCCTGG
CGCCGCACCGGCCCAAGGAGCCCGCGTGGTTCCTGGCCACCGTCGGCGTCTCGCCCGACCACCAGGGCAA
GGGTCTGGGCAGCGCCGTCGTGCTCCCCGGAGTGGAGGCGGCCGAGCGCGCCGGGGTGCCCGCCTTCCTG
GAGACCTCCGCGCCCCGCAACCTCCCCTTCTACGAGCGGCTCGGCTTCACCGTCACCGCCGACGTCGAGG
TGCCCGAAGGACCGCGCACCTGGTGCATGACCCGCAAGCCCGGTGCCTGACGCCCGCCCCACGACCCGCA
GCGCCCGACCGAAAGGAGCGCACGACCCCATGCATCTCGAGGGCCCGGTACCTTTAAGACCAATGACTTA
CAAGGCAGCTGTAGATCTTAGCCACTTTTTAAAAGAAAAGGGGGGACTGGAAGGGCTAGCTCACTCCCAA
CGAAGACAAGATCTGCTTTTTGCTTGTACTGGGTCTCTCTGGTTAGACCAGATCTGAGCCTGGGAGCTCT
CTGGCTAACTAGGGAACCCACTGCTTAAGCCTCAATAAAGCTTGCCTTGAGTGCTTCAAGTAGTGTGTGC
CCGTCTGTTGTGTGACTCTGGTAACTAGAGATCCCTCAGACCCTTTTAGTCAGTGTGGAAAATCTCTAGC
AGTAGTAGTTCATGTCATCTTATTATTCAGTATTTATAACTTGCAAAGAAATGAATATCAGAGAGTGAGA
GGAACTTGTTTATTGCAGCTTATAATGGTTACAAATAAAGCAATAGCATCACAAATTTCACAAATAAAGC
ATTTTTTTCACTGCATTCTAGTTGTGGTTTGTCCAAACTCATCAATGTATCTTATCATGTCTGGCTCTAG
CTATCCCGCCCCTAACTCCGCCCATCCCGCCCCTAACTCCGCCCAGTTCCGCCCATTCTCCGCCCCATGG
CTGACTAATTTTTTTTATTTATGCAGAGGCCGAGGCCGCCTCGGCCTCTGAGCTATTCCAGAAGTAGTGA
GGAGGCTTTTTTGGAGGCCTAGGGACGTACCCAATTCGCCCTATAGTGAGTCGTATTACGCGCGCTCACT
GGCCGTCGTTTTACAACGTCGTGACTGGGAAAACCCTGGCGTTACCCAACTTAATCGCCTTGCAGCACAT
CCCCCTTTCGCCAGCTGGCGTAATAGCGAAGAGGCCCGCACCGATCGCCCTTCCCAACAGTTGCGCAGCC
TGAATGGCGAATGGG
[124 nt withheld, positions 11426-11549]
C
[91 nt withheld, positions 11551-11641]
A
[49 nt withheld, positions 11643-11691]
CCTTTGACGTTGGAGTCCACGTTCTTT
[37 nt withheld, positions 11719-11755]
ACCCTATCTCGGTCTATTCTTTTGATTTATAAGGGATTTTGCCGATTTCGGCCTATTGGTTAAAAAATGA
GCTGATTTAACAAAAATTTAACGCGAATTTTAACAAAATATTAACGCTTACAATTTAGGTGGCACTTTTC
GGGGAAATGTGCGCGGAACCCCTATTTGTTTATTTTTCTAAATACATTCAAATATGTATCCGCTCATGAG
ACAATAACCCTGATAAATGCTTCAATAATATTGAAAAAGGAAGAGTATGAGTATTCAACATTTCCGTGTC
GCCCTTATTCCCTTTTTTGCGGCATTTTGCCTTCCTGTTTTTGCTCACCCAGAAACGCTGGTGAAAGTAA
AAGATGCTGAAGATCAGTTGGGTGCACGAGTGGGTTACATCGAACTGGATCTCAACAGCGGTAAGATCCT
TGAGAGTTTTCGCCCCGAAGAACGTTTTCCAATGATGAGCACTTTTAAAGTTCTGCTATGTGGCGCGGTA
TTATCCCGTATTGACGCCGGGCAAGAGCAACTCGGTCGCCGCATACACTATTCTCAGAATGACTTGGTTG
AGTACTCACCAGTCACAGAAAAGCATCTTACGGATGGCATGACAGTAAGAGAATTATGCAGTGCTGCCAT
AACCATGAGTGATAACACTGCGGCCAACTTACTTCTGACAACGATCGGAGGACCGAAGGAGCTAACCGCT
TTTTTGCACAACATGGGGGATCATGTAACTCGCCTTGATCGTTGGGAACCGGAGCTGAATGAAGCCATAC
CAAACGACGAGCGTGACACCACGATGCCTGTAGCAATGGCAACAACGTTGCGCAAACTATTAACTGGCGA
ACTACTTACTCTAGCTTCCCGGCAACAATTAATAGACTGGATGGAGGCGGATAAAGTTGCAGGACCACTT
CTGCGCTCGGCCCTTCCGGCTGGCTGGTTTATTGCTGATAAATCTGGAGCCGGTGAGCGTGGGTCTCGCG
GTATCATTGCAGCACTGGGGCCAGATGGTAAGCCCTCCCGTATCGTAGTTATCTACACGACGGGGAGTCA
GGCAACTATGGATGAACGAAATAGACAGATCGCTGAGATAGGTGCCTCACTGATTAAGCATTGGTAACTG
TCAGACCAAGTTTACTCATATATACTTTAGATTGATTTAAAACTTCATTTTTAATTTAAAAGGATCTAGG
TGAAGATCCTTTTTGATAATCTCATGACCAAAATCCCTTAACGTGAGTTTTCGTTCCACTGAGCGTCAGA
CCCCGTAGAAAAGATCAAAGGATCTTCTTGAGATCCTTTTTTTCTGCGCGTAATCTGCTGCTTGCAAACA
AAAAAACCACCGCTACCAGCGGTGGTTTGTTTGCCGGATCAAGAGCTACCAACTCTTTTTCCGAAGGTAA
CTGGCTTCAGCAGAGCGCAGATACCAAATACTGTTCTTCTAGTGTAGCCGTAGTTAGGCCACCACTTCAA
GAACTCTGTAGCACCGCCTACATACCTCGCTCTGCTAATCCTGTTACCAGTGGCTGCTGCCAGTGGCGAT
AAGTCGTGTCTTACCGGGTTGGACTCAAGACGATAGTTACCGGATAAGGCGCAGCGGTCGGGCTGAACGG
GGGGTTCGTGCACACAGCCCAGCTTGGAGCGAACGACCTACACCGAACTGAGATACCTACAGCGTGAGCT
ATGAGAAAGCGCCACGCTTCCCGAAGGGAGAAAGGCGGACAGGTATCCGGTAAGCGGCAGGGTCGGAACA
GGAGAGCGCACGAGGGAGCTTCCAGGGGGAAACGCCTGGTATCTTTATAGTCCTGTCGGGTTTCGCCACC
TCTGACTTGAGCGTCGATTTTTGTGATGCTCGTCAGGGGGGCGGAGCCTATGGAAAAACGCCAGCAACGC
GGCCTTTTTACGGTTCCTGGCCTTTTGCTGGCCTTTTGCTCACATGTTCTTTCCTGCGTTATCCCCTGAT
TCTGTGGATAACCGTATTACCGCCTTTGAGTGAGCTGATACCGCTCGCCGCAGCCGAACGACCGAGCGCA
GCGAGTCAGTGAGCGAGGAAGCGGAAGAGCGCCCAATACGCAAACCGCCTCTCCCCGCGCGTTGGCCGAT
TCATTAATGCAGCTGGCACGACAGGTTTCCCGACTGGAAAGCGGGCAGTGAGCGCAACGCAATTAATGTG
AGTTAGCTCACTCATTAGGCACCCCAGGCTTTACACTTTATGCTTCCGGCTCGTATGTTGTGTGGAATTG
TGAGCGGATAACAATTTCACACAGGAAACAGCTATGACCATGATTACGCCAAGCGCGCAATTAACCCTCA
CTAAAGGGAACAAAAGCTGGAGCTGCAAGCTTAA
