LOCUS       Exported 1199 bp ds-DNA linear SYN 05-JUN-2021
DEFINITION  Gateway destination clone of CDK12 (human) tagged with C-terminal
            V5-TurboID for generating protein-proximity networks using
            proximity-dependent biotinylation proteomics .
ACCESSION   .
VERSION     .
KEYWORDS    p667-UBC-CDK12-V5-TurboID_IDG-K
SOURCE      synthetic DNA construct
  ORGANISM  synthetic DNA construct
REFERENCE   1 (bases 1 to 1199)
  TITLE     Major lab plasmids for proteomics-based protein-interaction and
            protein-proximity network generation
REFERENCE   2 (bases 1 to 1199)
  AUTHORS   .
  TITLE     Direct Submission
  JOURNAL   Exported Jun 5, 2021 from SnapGene Server 1.1.58
            http://www.snapgene.com
FEATURES             Location/Qualifiers
     source          1..1199
                     /organism="synthetic DNA construct"
                     /mol_type="other DNA"
     protein_bind    134..158
                     /gene="mutant version of attB"
                     /label=attB1
                     /bound_moiety="BP Clonase(TM)"
                     /note="recombination site for the Gateway(R) BP reaction"
ORIGIN
        1 gngctggcga gtgtgttttg tgagtttttt aggcaccttt tgaatgtaat catttgggtc
       61 aatatgtaat tttcagtgtt agactagtaa attgtccgct aaattctggc cgtttttggc
      121 ttttttgtta gacgcaactt tgtacaaaaa agcaggctta gccaccatgc ccaattcaga
      181 gagacatggg ggcaagaagg acgggagtgg aggagcttct ggaactttgc agccgtcatc
      241 gggaggcggc agctctaaca gcagagagcg tcaccgcttg gtatcgaagc acaagcggca
      301 taagtccaaa cactccaaag acatggggtt ggtgaccccc gaagcagcat ccctgggcac
      361 agttatcaaa cctttggtgg agtatgatga tatcagctct gattccgaca ccttctccga
      421 tgacatggcc ttcaaactag accgaaggga gaacgacgaa cgtcgtggat cagatcggag
      481 cgaccgcctg cacaaacatc gtcaccacca gcacaggcgt tcccgggact tactaaaagc
      541 taaacagacc gaaaaagaaa aaagccaaga agtctccagc aagtcgggat cgatgaagga
      601 ccggatatcg ggaagttcaa agcgttcgaa tgaggagact gatgactatg ggaaggcgca
      661 ggtagccaaa agcagcagca aggaatccag gtcatccaag ctccacaagg agaagaccag
      721 gaaagaacgg gagctgaagt ctgggcacaa agaccggagt aaaagtcatc gaaaaaggga
      781 aacacccaaa agttacaaaa cagtggacag cccaaaacgg agatccagga gcccccacag
      841 gaagtggtct gacagctcca aacaagatga tagcccctcg ggagcttctt atggccaaga
      901 ttatgacctt agtccctcac gatctcatac ctcgagcaat tatgactcct acagaaaagt
      961 cctggaagta cctcgagaag cagtcggtca gtccccctta cagagcttcg ctacagtcag
     1021 cacccgtcac gaggccctac agtagcgaca gagatctgtc agtccctata gcaggagacg
     1081 tcgtcagcta cgaaagaagt gctctacagc cgggcgatca cccagtccnt atgtcgagcg
     1141 nccagcagnc ttcctgacag cgnctctgat cgactccact cccagtagaa tcatgaagt
//
