>Addgene plasmid #135244 | p667-UBC-CDK12-V5-TurboID_IDG-K | depositor partial sequence | sequence record 260284 | DK40: CATTTCCTCCCTCTGCTTCC
GGGCGTCGAATTCTGCATGCAGCATCCCCACTCTTCAGCTCGCCGATTCGATCCAGCAGGTACTGATTGG
TGGAGTCGACCACAGGCAGGACTGCCACGCTCCCGCCGTCCAGCTGTCCCAGAATCTGTTTAGCGTTCAG
CAGCGGGATAGGCTCGGGCAGAGAGTAGCCCTTTCCGGGCACGGTGAACACGTCCACGCCCCAGTCGCGC
AGAGTCTGAATGTGCTTGTTGATAGCGGCCCTGGACATGCCCAGGGTTTCTCCCAGCTGTTCGCCACTAT
GGAACTCGCCATTAGCCAGGAGAGCGATCAGCTTCAGAGGCACAGTATTGTCTTTGCTAGCGGTGCTGTC
CAGGCCCAGCAGGGGGTTGGGGATGGGCTTGCCGCCCACTTTGTACAAGAAAGCTGGGTTGCCGCTCGAG
CCTGAGTAAGGAACTCCTCTCCCTCTTCCCCCTCTTGGTGGGACTCTTGTAGGCCCCCGATAGAGTTTTC
CATAAGCAGAAGACTGAGTTGGGCCCCCCCAGTGAAGGCCTGCTCCTGAGCTGCTGGCCCCAGTGGTTCC
TGGCCCCAGCTCCCCATAGTTTTGCAATTTGGTCTCTGCATGTACCACAGAATTGCTGCTTCCCTCAGCC
TTCAGGAATGGTTGCCCGACCACCGGGTGTAACGCTAAGGGGACCCTGGCAAAACGGAGGTCCTGGTCCC
CTGGAAACTGCACTGACCCTGTGCCCTGGTAACTGCTGGACTCCCCAAGGTGGCTCAGAGAGCCTGAGAA
GGTCCTGTTCTTCACCAGGGTCTGGACCAAGGATTCTGTCAAGGCTGGACCAGAGTTTCGTTCATCAGTG
TCAATGGCACTGAACCCTGTTTCAGCCCATCAGTGTTTCCATAAGTCCTGTTTGGACGGGGTCGGGTGGA
GTACTCCATTGGTCTCAAGGCCTGGTGCTCATGTGGCAGTGGCCAGGAGGCTCTGCTTCAAGCTGGGATA
AAAGTTGCAGCAAGGCGGCTGTCACGGCTGGGTCAACTCCTTGGGGGGCGCTGGAAAGATCGTCTTCAAC
AGAGGGGGTGGAGTGCGGCGTGAGTCAGGGGGCTCAGGGGCTCCTTCTCTGCTGCTCTTCTGTGCATTGT
GGGAGTTCTTCGGGCCCTGGTGCCCACTGTTTCTTTGTCACTG
